Addgene plasmid #223777: pFastBac-Dual_BNIP3(1-158aa)-THROMBIN-GST (E44A L47A D49A A50K Q51A; deltaWIPI2)
Purpose: Expression of recombinant protein for purification
Depositing lab: Sascha Martens. Depositing organization: University of Vienna. Publication: Reconstitution of BNIP3/NIX-mitophagy initiation reveals hierarchical flexibility of the autophagy machinery. Adriaenssens E, Schaar S, Cook ASI, Stuke JFM, Sawa-Makarska J, Nguyen TN, Ren X, Schuschnig M, Romanov J, Khuu G, Uoselis L, Lazarou M, Hummer G, Hurley JH, Martens S. Nat Cell Biol. 2025 Jul 25. doi: 10.1038/s41556-025-01712-y. PubMed 40715440.
Backbone
  Vector backbone: pFBD
  Vector type: Insect Expression
Growth in bacteria
  Bacterial resistance: Ampicillin, 100 μg/mL
  Growth temperature: 37°C
  Growth strain: DH5alpha
  Copy number: Unknown
Gene/Insert
  Gene/Insert name: BNIP3 soluble part
  Species: H. sapiens (human)
  Mutation: E44A L47A D49A A50K Q51A; disrupts WIPI2 binding
  Entrez Gene: BNIP3 (a.k.a. HABON, NIP3)
  Tag / fusion protein: Thrombin cleavage-GST (C terminal on insert)
  Cloning method: Gibson Cloning
Terms and licenses: Academic/Nonprofit Terms; Industry Terms: Not Available to Industry
Depositor comments: Internal #: SMc2443 . Please visit https://doi.org/10.1101/2024.08.28.609967 for bioRxiv preprint.
How to cite: pFastBac-Dual_BNIP3(1-158aa)-THROMBIN-GST (E44A L47A D49A A50K Q51A; deltaWIPI2) was a gift from Sascha Martens (Addgene plasmid # 223777 ; http://n2t.net/addgene:223777 ; RRID:Addgene_223777)
