[The description below was written by a language model from this plasmid's Addgene catalogue record and pLannotate feature annotations shown in this document.]
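Description:
pFastBac-Dual_BNIP3(1-158aa)-THROMBIN-GST (E44A L47A D49A A50K Q51A; deltaWIPI2) is a 6.4 kb baculovirus donor plasmid built on the pFastBac Dual (pFBD) backbone for recombinant protein production in insect cells. In E. coli it is maintained through a high-copy ColE1/pUC-type origin and selected with ampicillin via the β-lactamase gene; an f1 origin is also present. The expression region is flanked by the Tn7R and Tn7L ends of a mini-Tn7 element. This element also carries a gentamicin acetyltransferase marker driven by the Pc integron promoter. In this vector family, that arrangement allows the cassette to be transposed into a baculovirus shuttle genome (bacmid), which is then used to generate recombinant virus.

The backbone has two divergent late baculoviral promoters. The polyhedrin promoter drives the insert, the soluble portion of human BNIP3 (residues 1–158). The automated annotation matched this region to the mouse orthologue, but the catalogue lists the species as human. The BNIP3 fragment is fused at its C terminus to a thrombin cleavage site and Schistosoma japonicum glutathione S-transferase, and the cassette ends in an SV40 polyadenylation signal. The opposing p10 promoter with its HSV TK polyadenylation signal has no annotated coding sequence and appears to be unoccupied.

The BNIP3 fragment carries five substitutions (E44A, L47A, D49A, A50K, Q51A) that the depositor records as disrupting WIPI2 binding. The GST tag permits glutathione affinity purification, and thrombin can remove the tag afterwards. The stated purpose is expression of recombinant protein for purification, and the associated work concerns reconstitution of BNIP3/NIX mitophagy initiation, where this would serve as a WIPI2-binding-deficient variant.
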