Features (pLannotate 1.2.2; 18 found; start..end, strand, type, name):
     81..97      +  CDS            lacZα (fragment): LacZα fragment of β-galactosidase; lacZ fragment
    102..556     +  rep_origin     f1 ori (sequence partly withheld): f1 bacteriophage origin of replication; arrow indicates direction of (+) strand synthesis
    582..686     +  promoter       AmpR promoter: bla
    687..1547    +  CDS            AmpR: β-lactamase; bla; confers resistance to ampicillin, carbenicillin, and related antibiotics
   1718..2306    +  rep_origin     ori: high-copy-number ColE1/pMB1/pBR322/pUC origin of replication
   2492..2543    -  misc_feature   bom (fragment): basis of mobility region from pBR322
   2611..2835    -  mobile_element Tn7R: mini-Tn7 element (right end of the Tn7 transposon) Tn7
   2902..3435    -  CDS            GmR: gentamycin acetyltransferase; aacC1; confers resistance to gentamycin
   3624..3652    -  promoter       Pc promoter: intI1 (promoter lies within the coding sequence); class 1 integron promoter
   3630..3989    -  CDS            YPR2_ECOLX (fragment): Protein predicted: Swiss-Prot protein existence level 4. From Escherichia coli.
   4160..4208    -  polyA_signal   HSV TK poly(A) signal: herpes simplex virus thymidine kinase polyadenylation signal (Cole and Stacy, 1985)
   4344..4453    -  promoter       p10 promoter: baculovirus promoter for expression in insect cells
   4477..4568    +  promoter       polyhedrin promoter: polh from Autographa californica; promoter for the baculovirus polyhedrin gene
   4611..5084    +  CDS            Bnip3 (fragment): BNIP3_MOUSE - Also known as Nip3. Experimental evidence at protein level: Swiss-Prot protein existence level 1. Apoptosis-inducing protein that can overcome BCL2 suppression. May play a role in repartitioning calcium between the two major intracellular calcium stores in association with BCL2 (By similarity). Involved in mitochondrial quality control via its interaction with SPATA18/MIEAP: in response to mitochondrial damage, participates in mitochondrial protein catabolic process (also named MALM) leading to the degradation of damaged proteins inside mitochondria. The physical interaction of S
   5115..5765    +  CDS            GST26_SCHJA: Experimental evidence at protein level: Swiss-Prot protein existence level 1. GST isoenzymes appear to play a central role in the parasite detoxification system. Other functions are also suspected including a role in increasing the solubility of haematin in the parasite gut. From Schistosoma japonicum (Blood fluke).
   5863..5946    +  CDS            large T antigen (fragment): large T antigen from SV40 (simian virus 40)
   5969..6103    +  polyA_signal   SV40 poly(A) signal: SV40 polyadenylation signal
   6132..6297    -  mobile_element Tn7L: mini-Tn7 element (left end of the Tn7 transposon) Tn7
>Addgene plasmid #223777 | pFastBac-Dual_BNIP3(1-158aa)-THROMBIN-GST (E44A L47A D49A A50K Q51A; deltaWIPI2) | addgene full sequence | sequence record 448402 | Addgene NGS Result
TTCTCTGTCACAGAATGAAAATTTTTCTGTCATCTCTTCGTTATTAATGTTTGTAATTGACTGAATATCA
ACGCTTATTTGCAGCCTGAATGGCGAATGGG
[124 nt withheld, positions 102-225]
C
[91 nt withheld, positions 227-317]
A
[49 nt withheld, positions 319-367]
CCTTTGACGTTGGAGTCCACGTTCTT
[37 nt withheld, positions 394-430]
ACCCTATCTCGGTCTATTCTTTTGATTTATAAGGGATTTTGCCGATTTCGGCCTATTGGTTAAAAAATGA
GCTGATTTAACAAAAATTTAACGCGAATTTTAACAAAATATTAACGCTTACAATTTAGGTGGCACTTTTC
GGGGAAATGTGCGCGGAACCCCTATTTGTTTATTTTTCTAAATACATTCAAATATGTATCCGCTCATGAG
ACAATAACCCTGATAAATGCTTCAATAATATTGAAAAAGGAAGAGTATGAGTATTCAACATTTCCGTGTC
GCCCTTATTCCCTTTTTTGCGGCATTTTGCCTTCCTGTTTTTGCTCACCCAGAAACGCTGGTGAAAGTAA
AAGATGCTGAAGATCAGTTGGGTGCACGAGTGGGTTACATCGAACTGGATCTCAACAGCGGTAAGATCCT
TGAGAGTTTTCGCCCCGAAGAACGTTTTCCAATGATGAGCACTTTTAAAGTTCTGCTATGTGGCGCGGTA
TTATCCCGTATTGACGCCGGGCAAGAGCAACTCGGTCGCCGCATACACTATTCTCAGAATGACTTGGTTG
AGTACTCACCAGTCACAGAAAAGCATCTTACGGATGGCATGACAGTAAGAGAATTATGCAGTGCTGCCAT
AACCATGAGTGATAACACTGCGGCCAACTTACTTCTGACAACGATCGGAGGACCGAAGGAGCTAACCGCT
TTTTTGCACAACATGGGGGATCATGTAACTCGCCTTGATCGTTGGGAACCGGAGCTGAATGAAGCCATAC
CAAACGACGAGCGTGACACCACGATGCCTGTAGCAATGGCAACAACGTTGCGCAAACTATTAACTGGCGA
ACTACTTACTCTAGCTTCCCGGCAACAATTAATAGACTGGATGGAGGCGGATAAAGTTGCAGGACCACTT
CTGCGCTCGGCCCTTCCGGCTGGCTGGTTTATTGCTGATAAATCTGGAGCCGGTGAGCGTGGGTCTCGCG
GTATCATTGCAGCACTGGGGCCAGATGGTAAGCCCTCCCGTATCGTAGTTATCTACACGACGGGGAGTCA
GGCAACTATGGATGAACGAAATAGACAGATCGCTGAGATAGGTGCCTCACTGATTAAGCATTGGTAACTG
TCAGACCAAGTTTACTCATATATACTTTAGATTGATTTAAAACTTCATTTTTAATTTAAAAGGATCTAGG
TGAAGATCCTTTTTGATAATCTCATGACCAAAATCCCTTAACGTGAGTTTTCGTTCCACTGAGCGTCAGA
CCCCGTAGAAAAGATCAAAGGATCTTCTTGAGATCCTTTTTTTCTGCGCGTAATCTGCTGCTTGCAAACA
AAAAAACCACCGCTACCAGCGGTGGTTTGTTTGCCGGATCAAGAGCTACCAACTCTTTTTCCGAAGGTAA
CTGGCTTCAGCAGAGCGCAGATACCAAATACTGTTCTTCTAGTGTAGCCGTAGTTAGGCCACCACTTCAA
GAACTCTGTAGCACCGCCTACATACCTCGCTCTGCTAATCCTGTTACCAGTGGCTGCTGCCAGTGGCGAT
AAGTCGTGTCTTACCGGGTTGGACTCAAGACGATAGTTACCGGATAAGGCGCAGCGGTCGGGCTGAACGG
GGGGTTCGTGCACACAGCCCAGCTTGGAGCGAACGACCTACACCGAACTGAGATACCTACAGCGTGAGCT
ATGAGAAAGCGCCACGCTTCCCGAAGGGAGAAAGGCGGACAGGTATCCGGTAAGCGGCAGGGTCGGAACA
GGAGAGCGCACGAGGGAGCTTCCAGGGGGAAACGCCTGGTATCTTTATAGTCCTGTCGGGTTTCGCCACC
TCTGACTTGAGCGTCGATTTTTGTGATGCTCGTCAGGGGGGCGGAGCCTATGGAAAAACGCCAGCAACGC
GGCCTTTTTACGGTTCCTGGCCTTTTGCTGGCCTTTTGCTCACATGTTCTTTCCTGCGTTATCCCCTGAT
TCTGTGGATAACCGTATTACCGCCTTTGAGTGAGCTGATACCGCTCGCCGCAGCCGAACGACCGAGCGCA
GCGAGTCAGTGAGCGAGGAAGCGGAAGAGCGCCTGATGCGGTATTTTCTCCTTACGCATCTGTGCGGTAT
TTCACACCGCATAGACCAGCCGCGTAACCTGGCAAAATCGGTTACGGTTGAGTAATAAATGGATGCCCTG
CGTAAGCGGGTGTGGGCGGACAATAAAGTCTTAAACTGAACAAAATAGATCTAAACTATGACAATAAAGT
CTTAAACTAGACAGAATAGTTGTAAACTGAAATCAGTCCAGTTATGCTGTGAAAAAGCATACTGGACTTT
TGTTATGGCTAAAGCAAACTCTTCATTTTCTGAAGTGCAAATTGCCCGTCGTATTAAAGAGGGGCGTGGC
CAAGGGCATGGTAAAGACTATATTCGCGGCGTTGTGACAATTTACCGAACAACTCCGCGGCCGGGAAGCC
GATCTCGGCTTGAACGAATTGTTAGGTGGCGGTACTTGGGTCGATATCAAAGTGCATCACTTCTTCCCGT
ATGCCCAACTTTGTATAGAGAGCCACTGCGGGATCGTCACCGTAATCTGCTTGCACGTAGATCACATAAG
CACCAAGCGCGTTGGCCTCATGCTTGAGGAGATTGATGAGCGCGGTGGCAATGCCCTGCCTCCGGTGCTC
GCCGGAGACTGCGAGATCATAGATATAGATCTCACTACGCGGCTGCTCAAACTTGGGCAGAACGTAAGCC
GCGAGAGCGCCAACAACCGCTTCTTGGTCGAAGGCAGCAAGCGCGATGAATGTCTTACTACGGAGCAAGT
TCCCGAGGTAATCGGAGTCCGGCTGATGTTGGGAGTAGGTGGCTACGTCTCCGAACTCACGACCGAAAAG
ATCAAGAGCAGCCCGCATGGATTTGACTTGGTCAGGGCCGAGCCTACATGTGCGAATGATGCCCATACTT
GAGCCACCTAACTTTGTTTTAGGGCGACTGCCCTGCTGCGTAACATCGTTGCTGCTGCGTAACATCGTTG
CTGCTCCATAACATCAAACATCGACCCACGGCGTAACGCGCTTGCTGCTTGGATGCCCGAGGCATAGACT
GTACAAAAAAACAGTCATAACAAGCCATGAAAACCGCCACTGCGCCGTTACCACCGCTGCGTTCGGTCAA
GGTTCTGGACCAGTTGCGTGAGCGCATACGCTACTTGCATTACAGTTTACGAACCGAACAGGCTTATGTC
AACTGGGTTCGTGCCTTCATCCGTTTCCACGGTGTGCGTCACCCGGCAACCTTGGGCAGCAGCGAAGTCG
AGGCATTTCTGTCCTGGCTGGCGAACGAGCGCAAGGTTTCGGTCTCCACGCATCGTCAGGCATTGGCGGC
CTTGCTGTTCTTCTACGGCAAGGTGCTGTGCACGGATCTGCCCTTGCTTCAGGAGATCGGTAGACCTCGG
CCGTCGCGGCGCTTGCCGGTGGTGCTGACCCCGGATGAAGTGGTTCGCATCCTCGGTTTTCTGGAAGGCG
AGCATCGTTTGTTCGCCCAGGACTCTAGCTATAGTTCTAGTGGTTGGCTACGTACCCGTAGTGGCTATGG
CAGGGCTTGCCGCCCCGACGTTGGCTGCGAGCCCTGGGCCTTCACCCGAACTTGGGGGTTGGGGTGGGGA
AAAGGAAGAAACGCGGGCGTATTGGTCCCAATGGGGTCTCGGTGGGGTATCGACAGAGTGCCAGCCCTGG
GACCGAACCCCGCGTTTATGAACAAACGACCCAACACCCGTGCGTTTTATTCTGTCTTTTTATTGCCGTC
ATAGCGCGGGTTCCTTCCGGTATTGTCTCCTTCCGTGTTTCAGTTAGCCTCCCCCATCTCCCGGTACCGC
ATGCTATGCATCAGCTGCTAGCACCATGGCTCGAGATCCCGGGTGATCAAGTCTTCGTCGAGTGATTGTA
AATAAAATGTAATTTACAGTATAGTATTTTAATTAATATACAAATGATTTGATAATAATTCTTATTTAAC
TATAATATATTGTGTTGGGTTGAATTAAAGGTCCGTATACTCCGGAATATTAATAGATCATGGAGATAAT
TAAAATGATAACCATCTCGCAAATAAATAAGTATTTTACTGTTTTCGTAACAGTTTTGTAATAAAAAAAC
CTATAAATATTCCGGATTATTCATACCGTCCCACCATCGGGCGCGGATCCATGTCACAAAACGGGGCGCC
CGGAATGCAAGAGGAGAGTTTACAAGGCAGTTGGGTTGAGCTGCACTTTTCAAACAATGGCAATGGGGGT
TCAGTACCCGCCTCAGTTAGTATATACAATGGTGATATGGCCAAAATAGCCTTAGCTAAAGCGCACGAAT
CTGGTCGCAGTTCCTCCAAGTCCTCCCATTGTGATTCGCCCCCAAGGAGCCAAACCCCGCAGGACACCAA
TCGGGCTTCTGAAACAGATACGCATAGCATCGGGGAGAAAAACAGCTCTCAATCTGAAGAAGATGACATT
GAACGGAGGAAGGAAGTGGAAAGCATTTTGAAGAAAAATTCGGACTGGATATGGGACTGGTCAAGTCGCC
CGGAGAATATTCCACCTAAAGAATTCCTTTTTAAGCATCCCAAGCGGACGGCAACGCTTTCTATGCGAAA
CACGTCAGTAATGAAAAAAGGAGGCATATTTTCGGGCTCGTTAGTCCCTAGAGGGAGCGGCGGTTCGCCA
ATCCTAGGTTATTGGAAAATAAAGGGTCTGGTTCAACCTACCCGCCTTCTTCTAGAATATTTGGAGGAAA
AATATGAAGAGCACTTGTACGAACGTGACGAGGGAGATAAGTGGAGGAACAAAAAATTCGAGCTAGGCCT
TGAGTTCCCGAACCTCCCGTACTATATCGATGGTGATGTGAAGCTTACACAGTCGATGGCTATCATTCGA
TATATAGCTGACAAGCACAATATGTTGGGCGGATGCCCTAAGGAAAGAGCGGAGATCAGCATGTTAGAGG
GGGCGGTATTAGACATCAGATACGGAGTGTCTCGTATAGCATATAGTAAGGACTTCGAGACACTCAAAGT
TGATTTTTTATCCAAACTACCAGAGATGCTGAAGATGTTTGAAGACCGTTTGTGTCATAAAACTTACCTG
AACGGGGACCACGTCACTCATCCCGATTTTATGCTCTATGATGCCCTAGATGTAGTCCTATACATGGACC
CAATGTGTCTCGATGCCTTCCCTAAGTTGGTGTGCTTTAAGAAACGAATCGAGGCAATTCCACAGATTGA
CAAGTACCTCAAGTCTTCCAAATATATTGCTTGGCCCCTGCAGGGATGGCAGGCCACTTTCGGGGGAGGT
GACCATCCTCCGAAATGAGAATTCAAAGGCCTACGTCGACGAGCTCACTAGTCGCGGCCGCTTTCGAATC
TAGAGCCTGCAGTCTCGACAAGCTTGTCGAGAAGTACTAGAGGATCATAATCAGCCATACCACATTTGTA
GAGGTTTTACTTGCTTTAAAAAACCTCCCACACCTCCCCCTGAACCTGAAACATAAAATGAATGCAATTG
TTGTTGTTAACTTGTTTATTGCAGCTTATAATGGTTACAAATAAAGCAATAGCATCACAAATTTCACAAA
TAAAGCATTTTTTTCACTGCATTCTAGTTGTGGTTTGTCCAAACTCATCAATGTATCTTATCATGTCTGG
ATCTGATCACTGCTTGAGCCTAGGAGATCCGAACCAGATAAGTGAAATCTAGTTCCAAACTATTTTGTCA
TTTTTAATTTTCGTATTAGCTTACGACGCTACACCCAGTTCCCATCTATTTTGTCACTCTTCCCTAAATA
ATCCTTAAAAACTCCATTTCCACCCCTCCCAGTTCCCAACTATTTTGTCCGCCCACAGCGGGGCATTTTT
CTTCCTGTTATGTTTTTAATCAAACATCCTGCCAACTCCATGTGACAAACCGTCATCTTCGGCTACTTT
